Addgene plasmid #87795: tet-pLKO shMKP7.v2 puro
Purpose: Expresses an inducible short hairpin targeting human MKP7 sequence
Depositing lab: Kevin Janes. Depositing organization: University of Virginia. Publication: Profiling Subcellular Protein Phosphatase Responses to Coxsackievirus B3 Infection of Cardiomyocytes. Shah M, Smolko CM, Kinicki S, Chapman ZD, Brautigan DL, Janes KA. Mol Cell Proteomics. 2017 Apr;16(4 suppl 1):S244-S262. doi: 10.1074/mcp.O116.063487. Epub 2017 Feb 7. PubMed 28174228.
Backbone
  Vector backbone: Tet PLKO puro
  Backbone manufacturer: Plasmid #21915
  Backbone size w/o insert (bp): 10633
  Total vector size (bp): 8816
  Vector type: Mammalian Expression, Lentiviral
  Selectable markers: Puromycin
Growth in bacteria
  Bacterial resistance: Ampicillin, 100 μg/mL
  Growth temperature: 30°C
  Growth strain: NEB Stable
  Copy number: Low Copy
Gene/Insert
  Gene/Insert name: shMKP7
  gRNA/shRNA sequence: GCAACAGGACAAAGTGTTAAT
  Species: H. sapiens (human)
  GenBank ID: NM_030640.2
  Entrez Gene: DUSP16 (a.k.a. MKP-7, MKP7)
  Promoter: TRE tight
  Cloning method: Restriction Enzyme; 5′ cloning site AgeI (unknown if destroyed); 3′ cloning site EcoRI (unknown if destroyed)
  Sequencing primers: 5′ GGCAGGGATATTCACCATTATCGTTTCAGA
Terms and licenses: Academic/Nonprofit Terms; Industry Terms: Not Available to Industry
How to cite: tet-pLKO shMKP7.v2 puro was a gift from Kevin Janes (Addgene plasmid # 87795 ; http://n2t.net/addgene:87795 ; RRID:Addgene_87795)
