[The description below was written by a language model from this plasmid's Addgene catalogue record and pLannotate feature annotations shown in this document.]
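Description:
tet-pLKO shMKP7.v2 puro is a third-generation, self-inactivating HIV-1-based lentiviral vector built on the Tet-pLKO-puro backbone for doxycycline-inducible knockdown of human MKP7 (DUSP16, MKP-7). The 8,816 bp plasmid is propagated in E. coli through a ColE1/pUC-type origin with ampicillin selection (AmpR). It also carries an f1 origin and an SV40 origin. Although the annotated origin is of the high-copy type, the catalogue lists the plasmid as low copy and specifies a recombination-deficient strain, as is usual for LTR-containing plasmids. The final construct is smaller than the listed backbone (10,633 bp), consistent with the shRNA oligo replacing a larger stuffer between the AgeI and EcoRI cloning sites.

The viral genome is transcribed from an RSV promoter fused to a truncated 5' LTR. It includes the Ψ packaging signal, a gag fragment, RRE, cPPT/CTS and a ΔU3 3' LTR followed by an SV40 poly(A) signal. The shMKP7 hairpin itself is not annotated in the feature table, but it would sit downstream of the H1-2O2 promoter, a human H1 Pol III promoter variant carrying tet operators. The catalogue entry gives the promoter as "TRE tight", which disagrees with this sequence annotation. A separate hPGK promoter with a β-globin intron drives a bicistronic tetR–EMCV IRES–PuroR cassette. Transduced cells can therefore be selected with puromycin and constitutively produce TetR, which represses the H1 promoter until doxycycline releases it and allows hairpin transcription.

The construct is used to make stable mammalian cell lines with switchable MKP7 depletion. It was deposited in connection with a study of protein phosphatase responses to coxsackievirus B3 infection in cardiomyocytes.
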