Features (pLannotate 1.2.2; 29 found; start..end, strand, type, name):
     10..598     +  rep_origin     ori: high-copy-number ColE1/pMB1/pBR322/pUC origin of replication
    781..873     +  CDS            lacI (fragment): lac repressor; lacI; The lac repressor binds to the lac operator to inhibit transcription in E. coli. This inhibition can be relieved by adding lactose or isopropyl-β-D-thiogalactopyranoside (IPTG).
    886..907     +  protein_bind   CAP binding site: CAP binding activates transcription in the presence of cAMP. E. coli catabolite activator protein
    922..952     +  promoter       lac promoter: promoter for the E. coli lac operon
    960..976     +  protein_bind   lac operator: The lac repressor binds to the lac operator to inhibit transcription in E. coli. This inhibition can be relieved by adding lactose or isopropyl-β-D-thiogalactopyranoside (IPTG). lac repressor encoded by lacI
   1021..1039    +  promoter       T3 promoter: promoter for bacteriophage T3 RNA polymerase
   1067..1293    +  promoter       RSV promoter: Rous sarcoma virus enhancer/promoter
   1294..1474    +  LTR            5' LTR (truncated): truncated 5' long terminal repeat (LTR) from HIV-1
   1521..1646    +  misc_feature   HIV-1 Ψ: packaging signal of human immunodeficiency virus type 1
   1630..1993    +  CDS            HIV-1 gag (fragment): gag protein from human immunodeficiency virus 1; gag
   2139..2372    +  misc_feature   RRE: The Rev response element (RRE) of HIV-1 allows for Rev-dependent mRNA export from the nucleus to the cytoplasm.
   2749..2849    +  CDS            Rev (fragment): human immunodeficiency virus 1 (HIV-1) Rev protein; rev; enhances nuclear export of unspliced and incompletely spliced viral mRNAs
   2890..2984    +  promoter       H1-2O2 promoter: doxycycline-inducible variant of the human H1 RNA promoter (Henriksen et al., 2007)
   3085..3202    +  misc_feature   cPPT/CTS: central polypurine tract and central termination sequence of HIV-1
   3251..3761    +  promoter       hPGK promoter: human phosphoglycerate kinase 1 promoter
   3770..4342    +  intron         β-globin intron: intron from rabbit β-globin gene
   4397..4415    +  promoter       T7 promoter: promoter for bacteriophage T7 RNA polymerase
   4426..5046    +  CDS            tetR: TETR2_ECOLX - Experimental evidence at protein level: Swiss-Prot protein existence level 1. TetR is the repressor of the tetracycline resistance element; its N-terminal region forms a helix-turn-helix structure and binds DNA. Binding of tetracycline to TetR reduces the repressor affinity for the tetracycline resistance gene (tetA) promoter operator sites. From Escherichia coli.
   5192..5654    +  misc_feature   IRES: internal ribosome entry site (IRES) of the encephalomyocarditis virus (EMCV)
   5674..6273    +  CDS            PuroR: puromycin N-acetyltransferase; pac from Streptomyces alboniger; confers resistance to puromycin
   6316..6399    +  CDS            nef (fragment): NEF_HV1Z2 - Experimental evidence at protein level: Swiss-Prot protein existence level 1. Extracellular Nef protein targets CD4(+) T-lymphocytes for apoptosis by interacting with CXCR4 surface receptors. From Human immunodeficiency virus type 1 group M subtype D (isolate Z2/CDC-Z34) (HIV-1).
   6401..6634    +  LTR            3' LTR (ΔU3): self-inactivating 3' long terminal repeat (LTR) from HIV-1
   6706..6827    +  polyA_signal   SV40 poly(A) signal: SV40 polyadenylation signal
   6867..7002    +  rep_origin     SV40 ori: SV40 origin of replication
   7023..7041    -  promoter       T7 promoter: promoter for bacteriophage T7 RNA polymerase
   7049..7204    +  CDS            lacZα (fragment): LacZα fragment of β-galactosidase; lacZ fragment
   7209..7637    +  rep_origin     f1 ori (sequence partly withheld): f1 bacteriophage origin of replication; arrow indicates direction of (+) strand synthesis
   7690..7794    +  promoter       AmpR promoter: bla
   7795..8655    +  CDS            AmpR: β-lactamase; bla; confers resistance to ampicillin, carbenicillin, and related antibiotics
>Addgene plasmid #87795 | tet-pLKO shMKP7.v2 puro | addgene full sequence | sequence record 174447 | Addgene NGS Result
AGGATCTTCTTGAGATCCTTTTTTTCTGCGCGTAATCTGCTGCTTGCAAACAAAAAAACCACCGCTACCA
GCGGTGGTTTGTTTGCCGGATCAAGAGCTACCAACTCTTTTTCCGAAGGTAACTGGCTTCAGCAGAGCGC
AGATACCAAATACTGTTCTTCTAGTGTAGCCGTAGTTAGGCCACCACTTCAAGAACTCTGTAGCACCGCC
TACATACCTCGCTCTGCTAATCCTGTTACCAGTGGCTGCTGCCAGTGGCGATAAGTCGTGTCTTACCGGG
TTGGACTCAAGACGATAGTTACCGGATAAGGCGCAGCGGTCGGGCTGAACGGGGGGTTCGTGCACACAGC
CCAGCTTGGAGCGAACGACCTACACCGAACTGAGATACCTACAGCGTGAGCTATGAGAAAGCGCCACGCT
TCCCGAAGGGAGAAAGGCGGACAGGTATCCGGTAAGCGGCAGGGTCGGAACAGGAGAGCGCACGAGGGAG
CTTCCAGGGGGAAACGCCTGGTATCTTTATAGTCCTGTCGGGTTTCGCCACCTCTGACTTGAGCGTCGAT
TTTTGTGATGCTCGTCAGGGGGGCGGAGCCTATGGAAAAACGCCAGCAACGCGGCCTTTTTACGGTTCCT
GGCCTTTTGCTGGCCTTTTGCTCACATGTTCTTTCCTGCGTTATCCCCTGATTCTGTGGATAACCGTATT
ACCGCCTTTGAGTGAGCTGATACCGCTCGCCGCAGCCGAACGACCGAGCGCAGCGAGTCAGTGAGCGAGG
AAGCGGAAGAGCGCCCAATACGCAAACCGCCTCTCCCCGCGCGTTGGCCGATTCATTAATGCAGCTGGCA
CGACAGGTTTCCCGACTGGAAAGCGGGCAGTGAGCGCAACGCAATTAATGTGAGTTAGCTCACTCATTAG
GCACCCCAGGCTTTACACTTTATGCTTCCGGCTCGTATGTTGTGTGGAATTGTGAGCGGATAACAATTTC
ACACAGGAAACAGCTATGACCATGATTACGCCAAGCGCGCAATTAACCCTCACTAAAGGGAACAAAAGCT
GGAGCTGCAAGCTTAATGTAGTCTTATGCAATACTCTTGTAGTCTTGCAACATGGTAACGATGAGTTAGC
AACATGCCTTACAAGGAGAGAAAAAGCACCGTGCATGCCGATTGGTGGAAGTAAGGTGGTACGATCGTGC
CTTATTAGGAAGGCAACAGACGGGTCTGACATGGATTGGACGAACCACTGAATTGCCGCATTGCAGAGAT
ATTGTATTTAAGTGCCTAGCTCGATACATAAACGGGTCTCTCTGGTTAGACCAGATCTGAGCCTGGGAGC
TCTCTGGCTAACTAGGGAACCCACTGCTTAAGCCTCAATAAAGCTTGCCTTGAGTGCTTCAAGTAGTGTG
TGCCCGTCTGTTGTGTGACTCTGGTAACTAGAGATCCCTCAGACCCTTTTAGTCAGTGTGGAAAATCTCT
AGCAGTGGCGCCCGAACAGGGACTTGAAAGCGAAAGGGAAACCAGAGGAGCTCTCTCGACGCAGGACTCG
GCTTGCTGAAGCGCGCACGGCAAGAGGCGAGGGGCGGCGACTGGTGAGTACGCCAAAAATTTTGACTAGC
GGAGGCTAGAAGGAGAGAGATGGGTGCGAGAGCGTCAGTATTAAGCGGGGGAGAATTAGATCGCGATGGG
AAAAAATTCGGTTAAGGCCAGGGGGAAAGAAAAAATATAAATTAAAACATATAGTATGGGCAAGCAGGGA
GCTAGAACGATTCGCAGTTAATCCTGGCCTGTTAGAAACATCAGAAGGCTGTAGACAAATACTGGGACAG
CTACAACCATCCCTTCAGACAGGATCAGAAGAACTTAGATCATTATATAATACAGTAGCAACCCTCTATT
GTGTGCATCAAAGGATAGAGATAAAAGACACCAAGGAAGCTTTAGACAAGATAGAGGAAGAGCAAAACAA
AAGTAAGACCACCGCACAGCAAGCGGCCGCTGATCTTCAGACCTGGAGGAGGAGATATGAGGGACAATTG
GAGAAGTGAATTATATAAATATAAAGTAGTAAAAATTGAACCATTAGGAGTAGCACCCACCAAGGCAAAG
AGAAGAGTGGTGCAGAGAGAAAAAAGAGCAGTGGGAATAGGAGCTTTGTTCCTTGGGTTCTTGGGAGCAG
CAGGAAGCACTATGGGCGCAGCGTCAATGACGCTGACGGTACAGGCCAGACAATTATTGTCTGGTATAGT
GCAGCAGCAGAACAATTTGCTGAGGGCTATTGAGGCGCAACAGCATCTGTTGCAACTCACAGTCTGGGGC
ATCAAGCAGCTCCAGGCAAGAATCCTGGCTGTGGAAAGATACCTAAAGGATCAACAGCTCCTGGGGATTT
GGGGTTGCTCTGGAAAACTCATTTGCACCACTGCTGTGCCTTGGAATGCTAGTTGGAGTAATAAATCTCT
GGAACAGATTTGGAATCACACGACCTGGATGGAGTGGGACAGAGAAATTAACAATTACACAAGCTTAATA
CACTCCTTAATTGAAGAATCGCAAAACCAGCAAGAAAAGAATGAACAAGAATTATTGGAATTAGATAAAT
GGGCAAGTTTGTGGAATTGGTTTAACATAACAAATTGGCTGTGGTATATAAAATTATTCATAATGATAGT
AGGAGGCTTGGTAGGTTTAAGAATAGTTTTTGCTGTACTTTCTATAGTGAATAGAGTTAGGCAGGGATAT
TCACCATTATCGTTTCAGACCCACCTCCCAACCCCGAGGGGACCCGACAGGCCCGAAGGAATAGAAGAAG
AAGGTGGAGAGAGAGACAGAGACAGATCCATTCGATTAGTGAACGGATCTCGACGGTATCGATCACGAGA
CTAGCCTCGAGCGGCCGCAATATTTGCATGTCGCTATGTGTTCTGGGAAATCACCATAAACGTGAAATCC
CTATCAGTGATAGAGACTTATAAGTTCCCTATCAGTGATAGAGACACCGGGCAACAGGACAAAGTGTTAA
TCTGCAGATTAACACTTTGTCCTGTTGCTTTTTGAATTCTCGACCTCGAGACAAATGGCAGTATTCATCC
ACAATTTTAAAAGAAAAGGGGGGATTGGGGGGTACAGTGCAGGGGAAAGAATAGTAGACATAATAGCAAC
AGACATACAAACTAAAGAATTACAAAAACAAATTACAAAAATTCAAAATTTTCGGGTTTATTACAGGGAC
AGCAGAGATCCACTTTGGCCGCGGCTCGAGGGGGTTGGGGTTGCGCCTTTTCCAAGGCAGCCCTGGGTTT
GCGCAGGGACGCGGCTGCTCTGGGCGTGGTTCCGGGAAACGCAGCGGCGCCGACCCTGGGTCTCGCACAT
TCTTCACGTCCGTTCGCAGCGTCACCCGGATCTTCGCCGCTACCCTTGTGGGCCCCCCGGCGACGCTTCC
TGCTCCGCCCCTAAGTCGGGAAGGTTCCTTGCGGTTCGCGGCGTGCCGGACGTGACAAACGGAAGCCGCA
CGTCTCACTAGTACCCTCGCAGACGGACAGCGCCAGGGAGCAATGGCAGCGCGCCGACCGCGATGGGCTG
TGGCCAATAGCGGCTGCTCAGCAGGGCGCGCCGAGAGCAGCGGCCGGGAAGGGGCGGTGCGGGAGGCGGG
GTGTGGGGCGGTAGTGTGGGCCCTGTTCCTGCCCGCGCGGTGTTCCGCATTCTGCAAGCCTCCGGAGCGC
ACGTCGGCAGTCGGCTCCCTCGTTGACCGAATCACCGACCTCTCTCCCCAGGGGGATCTGTGAGTTTGGG
GACCCTTGATTGTTCTTTCTTTTTCGCTATTGTAAAATTCATGTTATATGGAGGGGGCAAAGTTTTCAGG
GTGTTGTTTAGAATGGGAAGATGTCCCTTGTATCACCATGGACCCTCATGATAATTTTGTTTCTTTCACT
TTCTACTCTGTTGACAACCATTGTCTCCTCTTATTTTCTTTTCATTTTCTGTAACTTTTTCGTTAAACTT
TAGCTTGCATTTGTAACGAATTTTTAAATTCACTTTTGTTTATTTGTCAGATTGTAAGTACTTTCTCTAA
TCACTTTTTTTTCAAGGCAATCAGGGTATATTATATTGTACTTCAGCACAGTTTTAGAGAACAATTGTTA
TAATTAAATGATAAGGTAGAATATTTCTGCATATAAATTCTGGCTGGCGTGGAAATATTCTTATTGGTAG
AAACAACTACATCCTGGTCATCATCCTGCCTTTCTCTTTATGGTTACAATGATATACACTGTTTGAGATG
AGGATAAAATACTCTGAGTCCAAACCGGGCCCCTCTGCTAACCATGTTCATGCCTTCTTCTTTTTCCTAC
AGCTCCTGGGCAACGTGCTGGTTATTGTGCTGTCTCATCATTTTGGCAAAGAATTGTAATACGACTCACT
ATAGGGCGAATTGATATGTCTAGATTAGATAAAAGTAAAGTGATTAACAGCGCATTAGAGCTGCTTAATG
AGGTCGGAATCGAAGGTTTAACAACCCGTAAACTCGCCCAGAAGCTAGGTGTAGAGCAGCCTACATTGTA
TTGGCATGTAAAAAATAAGCGGGCTTTGCTCGACGCCTTAGCCATTGAGATGTTAGATAGGCACCATACT
CACTTTTGCCCTTTAGAAGGGGAAAGCTGGCAAGATTTTTTACGTAATAACGCTAAAAGTTTTAGATGTG
CTTTACTAAGTCATCGCGATGGAGCAAAAGTACATTTAGGTACACGGCCTACAGAAAAACAGTATGAAAC
TCTCGAAAATCAATTAGCCTTTTTATGCCAACAAGGTTTTTCACTAGAGAATGCATTATATGCACTCAGC
GCTGTGGGGCATTTTACTTTAGGTTGCGTATTGGAAGATCAAGAGCATCAAGTCGCTAAAGAAGAAAGGG
AAACACCTACTACTGATAGTATGCCGCCATTATTACGACAAGCTATCGAATTATTTGATCACCAAGGTGC
AGAGCCAGCCTTCTTATTCGGCCTTGAATTGATCATATGCGGATTAGAAAAACAACTTAAATGTGAAAGT
GGGTCCGCGTACAGCGGCTCCCGGGAGTTCTAGGGATCTGCCCCTCTCCCTCCCCCCCCCCTAACGTTAC
TGGCCGAAGCCGCTTGGAATAAGGCCGGTGTGCGTTTGTCTATATGTTATTTTCCACCATATTGCCGTCT
TTTGGCAATGTGAGGGCCCGGAAACCTGGCCCTGTCTTCTTGACGAGCATTCCTAGGGGTCTTTCCCCTC
TCGCCAAAGGAATGCAAGGTCTGTTGAATGTCGTGAAGGAAGCAGTTCCTCTGGAAGCTTCTTGAAGACA
AACAACGTCTGTAGCGACCCTTTGCAGGCAGCGGAACCCCCCACCTGGCGACAGGTGCCTCTGCGGCCAA
AAGCCACGTGTATAAGATACACCTGCAAAGGCGGCACAACCCCAGTGCCACGTTGTGAGTTGGATAGTTG
TGGAAAGAGTCAAATGGCTCTCCTCAAGCGTATTCAACAAGGGGCTGAAGGATGCCCAGAAGGTACCCCA
TTGTATGGGATCTGATCTGGGGCCTCGGTGCACATGCTTTACATGTGTTTAGTCGAGGTTAAAAAAACGT
CTAGGCCCCCCGAACCACGGGGACGTGGTTTTCCTTTGAAAAACACGATGATAAGGATCCACCGGAGCTT
ACCATGACCGAGTACAAGCCCACGGTGCGCCTCGCCACCCGCGACGACGTCCCCAGGGCCGTACGCACCC
TCGCCGCCGCGTTCGCCGACTACCCCGCCACGCGCCACACCGTCGATCCGGACCGCCACATCGAGCGGGT
CACCGAGCTGCAAGAACTCTTCCTCACGCGCGTCGGGCTCGACATCGGCAAGGTGTGGGTCGCGGACGAC
GGCGCCGCGGTGGCGGTCTGGACCACGCCGGAGAGCGTCGAAGCGGGGGCGGTGTTCGCCGAGATCGGCC
CGCGCATGGCCGAGTTGAGCGGTTCCCGGCTGGCCGCGCAGCAACAGATGGAAGGCCTCCTGGCGCCGCA
CCGGCCCAAGGAGCCCGCGTGGTTCCTGGCCACCGTCGGCGTCTCGCCCGACCACCAGGGCAAGGGTCTG
GGCAGCGCCGTCGTGCTCCCCGGAGTGGAGGCGGCCGAGCGCGCCGGGGTGCCCGCCTTCCTGGAGACCT
CCGCGCCCCGCAACCTCCCCTTCTACGAGCGGCTCGGCTTCACCGTCACCGCCGACGTCGAGGTGCCCGA
AGGACCGCGCACCTGGTGCATGACCCGCAAGCCCGGTGCCTGACGCCCGCCCCACGACCCGCAGCGCCCG
ACCGAAAGGAGCGCACGACCCCATGCATCGGTACCTTTAAGACCAATGACTTACAAGGCAGCTGTAGATC
TTAGCCACTTTTTAAAAGAAAAGGGGGGACTGGAAGGGCTAATTCACTCCCAACGAAGACAAGATCTGCT
TTTTGCTTGTACTGGGTCTCTCTGGTTAGACCAGATCTGAGCCTGGGAGCTCTCTGGCTAACTAGGGAAC
CCACTGCTTAAGCCTCAATAAAGCTTGCCTTGAGTGCTTCAAGTAGTGTGTGCCCGTCTGTTGTGTGACT
CTGGTAACTAGAGATCCCTCAGACCCTTTTAGTCAGTGTGGAAAATCTCTAGCAGTAGTAGTTCATGTCA
TCTTATTATTCAGTATTTATAACTTGCAAAGAAATGAATATCAGAGAGTGAGAGGAACTTGTTTATTGCA
GCTTATAATGGTTACAAATAAAGCAATAGCATCACAAATTTCACAAATAAAGCATTTTTTTCACTGCATT
CTAGTTGTGGTTTGTCCAAACTCATCAATGTATCTTATCATGTCTGGCTCTAGCTATCCCGCCCCTAACT
CCGCCCATCCCGCCCCTAACTCCGCCCAGTTCCGCCCATTCTCCGCCCCATGGCTGACTAATTTTTTTTA
TTTATGCAGAGGCCGAGGCCGCCTCGGCCTCTGAGCTATTCCAGAAGTAGTGAGGAGGCTTTTTTGGAGG
CCTAGGGACGTACCCAATTCGCCCTATAGTGAGTCGTATTACGCGCGCTCACTGGCCGTCGTTTTACAAC
GTCGTGACTGGGAAAACCCTGGCGTTACCCAACTTAATCGCCTTGCAGCACATCCCCCTTTCGCCAGCTG
GCGTAATAGCGAAGAGGCCCGCACCGATCGCCCTTCCCAACAGTTGCGCAGCCTGAATGGCGAATGGG
[124 nt withheld, positions 7209-7332]
C
[91 nt withheld, positions 7334-7424]
A
[49 nt withheld, positions 7426-7474]
CCTTTGACGTTGGAGTCCACGTTCTTT
[37 nt withheld, positions 7502-7538]
ACCCTATCTCGGTCTATTCTTTTGATTTATAAGGGATTTTGCCGATTTCGGCCTATTGGTTAAAAAATGA
GCTGATTTAACAAAAATTTAACGCGAATTTTAACAAAATATTAACGCTTACAATTTAGGTGGCACTTTTC
GGGGAAATGTGCGCGGAACCCCTATTTGTTTATTTTTCTAAATACATTCAAATATGTATCCGCTCATGAG
ACAATAACCCTGATAAATGCTTCAATAATATTGAAAAAGGAAGAGTATGAGTATTCAACATTTCCGTGTC
GCCCTTATTCCCTTTTTTGCGGCATTTTGCCTTCCTGTTTTTGCTCACCCAGAAACGCTGGTGAAAGTAA
AAGATGCTGAAGATCAGTTGGGTGCACGAGTGGGTTACATCGAACTGGATCTCAACAGCGGTAAGATCCT
TGAGAGTTTTCGCCCCGAAGAACGTTTTCCAATGATGAGCACTTTTAAAGTTCTGCTATGTGGCGCGGTA
TTATCCCGTATTGACGCCGGGCAAGAGCAACTCGGTCGCCGCATACACTATTCTCAGAATGACTTGGTTG
AGTACTCACCAGTCACAGAAAAGCATCTTACGGATGGCATGACAGTAAGAGAATTATGCAGTGCTGCCAT
AACCATGAGTGATAACACTGCGGCCAACTTACTTCTGACAACGATCGGAGGACCGAAGGAGCTAACCGCT
TTTTTGCACAACATGGGGGATCATGTAACTCGCCTTGATCGTTGGGAACCGGAGCTGAATGAAGCCATAC
CAAACGACGAGCGTGACACCACGATGCCTGTAGCAATGGCAACAACGTTGCGCAAACTATTAACTGGCGA
ACTACTTACTCTAGCTTCCCGGCAACAATTAATAGACTGGATGGAGGCGGATAAAGTTGCAGGACCACTT
CTGCGCTCGGCCCTTCCGGCTGGCTGGTTTATTGCTGATAAATCTGGAGCCGGTGAGCGTGGGTCTCGCG
GTATCATTGCAGCACTGGGGCCAGATGGTAAGCCCTCCCGTATCGTAGTTATCTACACGACGGGGAGTCA
GGCAACTATGGATGAACGAAATAGACAGATCGCTGAGATAGGTGCCTCACTGATTAAGCATTGGTAACTG
TCAGACCAAGTTTACTCATATATACTTTAGATTGATTTAAAACTTCATTTTTAATTTAAAAGGATCTAGG
TGAAGATCCTTTTTGATAATCTCATGACCAAAATCCCTTAACGTGAGTTTTCGTTCCACTGAGCGTCAGA
CCCCGTAGAAAAGATCAA
